>Addgene plasmid #43074 | I-CGTT | depositor partial sequence | sequence record 58339 | I-CGTT sequence 424 bps
CGTCTCCTGACCCCAGAGCAGGTCGTGGCGATCGCAAGCCACGACGGAGGAAAGCAAGCCTTGGAAACAG
TACAGAGGCTGTTGCCTGTGCTGTGCCAAGCGCACGGACTCACCCCAGAGCAGGTCGTGGCAATCGCGAG
CAATAACGGCGGAAAACAGGCTTTGGAAACGGTGCAGAGGCTCCTTCCAGTGCTGTGCCAAGCGCACGGC
CTCACCCCAGAGCAGGTCGTGGCCATTGCCTCGAATGGAGGGGGCAAACAGGCGTTGGAAACCGTACAAC
GATTGCTGCCGGTGCTGTGCCAAGCGCACGGATTAACCCCAGAGCAGGTCGTGGCCATTGCCTCGAATGG
AGGGGGCAAACAGGCGTTGGAAACCGTACAACGATTGCTGCCGGTGCTGTGCCAAGCGCACGGCTTAAGA
GACG
