>Addgene plasmid #43074 | I-CGTT | addgene partial sequence | sequence record 60420 | M13-F20 5'-TGTAAAACGACGGCCAGT-3'
CTATAGGGCGAATTGGGCCCTCTAGATGCATGCTCGAGCGGCCGCCAGTGTGATGGATATCTGCAGAATT
CGCCCTTAAGTATCTTTCCTGTGCCCACGTCTCTTAAGCCGTGCGCTTGGCACAGCACCGGCAGCAATCG
TTGTACGGTTTCCAACGCCTGTTTGCCCCCTCCATTCGAGGCAATGGCCACGACCTGCTCTGGGGTTAAT
CCGTGCGCTTGGCACAGCACCGGCAGCAATCGTTGTACGGTTTCCAACGCCTGTTTGCCCCCTCCATTCG
AGGCAATGGCCACGACCTGCTCTGGGGTGAGGCCGTGCGCTTGGCACAGCACTGGAAGGAGCCTCTGCAC
CGTTTCCAAAGCCTGTTTTCCGCCGTTATTGCTCGCGATTGCCACGACCTGCTCTGGGGTGAGTCCGTGC
GCTTGGCACAGCACAGGCAACAGCCTCTGTACTGTTTCCAAGGCTTGCTTTCCTCCGTCGTGGCTTGCGA
TCGCCACGACCTGCTCTGGGGTCAGGAGACGCGCTAGGACGGCATCTATATAAGGGCGAATTCCAGCACA
CTGGCGGCCGTTACTAGTGGATCCGAGCTCGGTACCAAGCTTGATGCATAGCTTGAGTATTCTATAGTGT
CACCTAAATAGCTTGGCGTAATCATGGTCATAGCTGTTTCCTGTGTGAAATTGTTATCCGCTCACAATTC
CACACAACATACGAGCCGGAAGCATAAAGTGTAAAGCCTGGGGTGCCTAATGAGTGAGCTAACTCACATT
AATTGCGTTGCGCTCACTGCCCGCTTTCCAGTCGGGAAACCTGTCGTGCCAGCTGCATTAATGAATCGGC
CAACGCGCGGGGAGAGGCGGTTTGCGTATTGGGCGCTCTTCCGCTTCCTCGCTCACTGACTCGCTGCGCT
CGGTCGTTCGGCTGCGGCGAGCGGTATCA
