[The description below was written by a language model from this plasmid's Addgene catalogue record.]
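Description:
I-CGTT is a bacterial cloning plasmid built on the commercial pCRII-TOPO backbone (about 4.0 kb without insert), into which a 424 bp synthetic fragment was introduced by TOPO cloning. It is maintained as a high-copy plasmid in E. coli, and the record lists both ampicillin and kanamycin resistance, consistent with the dual selection markers carried by this backbone. The insert sits between the T7 and M13-reverse priming sites, which the record gives as the sequencing primers for verifying it. No feature table accompanies the entry, so the origin of replication and other backbone elements are not itemised here. The vector type is given only as bacterial cloning, and no promoter intended to express the insert in a target host is recorded.

The record does not describe the insert beyond its name, synthetic origin and size. The associated publication describes a TALEN genome-editing system for generating human stem cell-based disease models. In that context, the name suggests a library component encoding a short block of TAL effector repeats recognising the four-base sequence CGTT, with the "I" prefix probably marking its position in an ordered assembly. An insert of roughly 400 bp would fit four repeat units of about 100 bp each. This reading is an inference from the name, size and publication rather than something stated in the fields. On that basis, the plasmid would serve as a stock of a pre-assembled repeat module, to be combined with other modules into a full-length TALE DNA-binding array in a separate nuclease expression vector, rather than as a construct used directly in cells.
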