Addgene plasmid #43074: I-CGTT
Depositing lab: Chad Cowan & Kiran Musunuru. Depositing organization: Harvard University. Publication: A TALEN Genome-Editing System for Generating Human Stem Cell-Based Disease Models. Ding Q, Lee YK, Schaefer EA, Peters DT, Veres A, Kim K, Kuperwasser N, Motola DL, Meissner TB, Hendriks WT, Trevisan M, Gupta RM, Moisan A, Banks E, Friesen M, Schinzel RT, Xia F, Tang A, Xia Y, Figueroa E, Wann A, Ahfeldt T, Daheron L, Zhang F, Rubin LL, Peng LF, Chung RT, Musunuru K, Cowan CA. Cell Stem Cell. 2012 Dec 12. pii: S1934-5909(12)00645-5. doi: 10.1016/j.stem.2012.11.011. PubMed 23246482.
Backbone
  Vector backbone: pCRII-TOPO
  Backbone manufacturer: Invitrogen
  Backbone size w/o insert (bp): 3973
  Vector type: Bacterial Cloning
Growth in bacteria
  Bacterial resistance: Ampicillin and Kanamycin, 100 & 50 μg/mL
  Growth temperature: 37°C
  Growth strain: Top10
  Copy number: High Copy
Gene/Insert
  Gene/Insert name: I-CGTT
  Species: Synthetic
  Insert size (bp): 424
  Cloning method: TOPO Cloning
  Sequencing primers: 5′ T7; 3′ M13-rev
Terms and licenses: Academic/Nonprofit Terms; Industry Terms: Not Available to Industry
How to cite: I-CGTT was a gift from Chad Cowan & Kiran Musunuru (Addgene plasmid # 43074 ; http://n2t.net/addgene:43074 ; RRID:Addgene_43074)
